Addgene plasmid #157046: pD649-HAsp-SIGLEC1(Trunc1)-Fc(DAPA)-AviTag-6xHis
Purpose: Mammalian expression of cell-surface protein partial extracellular domain fused to Fc(DAPA)-Avi-6xHis. Protein is secreted from cells.
Depositing lab: Chris Garcia. Depositing organization: Stanford University. Publication: A Human IgSF Cell-Surface Interactome Reveals a Complex Network of Protein-Protein Interactions. Wojtowicz WM, Vielmetter J, Fernandes RA, Siepe DH, Eastman CL, Chisholm GB, Cox S, Klock H, Anderson PW, Rue SM, Miller JJ, Glaser SM, Bragstad ML, Vance J, Lam AW, Lesley SA, Zinn K, Garcia KC. Cell. 2020 Aug 20;182(4):1027-1043.e17. doi: 10.1016/j.cell.2020.07.025. PubMed 32822567.
Backbone
  Vector backbone: pD649
  Backbone size w/o insert (bp): 6106
  Vector type: Mammalian Expression
Growth in bacteria
  Bacterial resistance: Ampicillin, 100 μg/mL
  Growth temperature: 37°C
  Growth strain: DH5alpha
  Copy number: High Copy
Gene/Insert
  Gene/Insert name: SIGLEC1 (alt name: SN)
  Species: H. sapiens (human)
  Insert size (bp): 4866
  Mutation: Fc region of human IgG contains D265A and P329A mutations (DAPA)
  Entrez Gene: SIGLEC1 (a.k.a. CD169, SIGLEC-1, SN)
  Promoter: CMV/SP6
  Tag / fusion protein: Fc(DAPA)-AviTag-6xHis (C terminal on backbone)
  Cloning method: Restriction Enzyme; 5′ cloning site GCGGCCGC (not destroyed); 3′ cloning site GGCGCGCC (not destroyed)
  Sequencing primers: 5′ ATTTAGGTGACACTATAG; 3′ CACGTACCAGTTGAACTTCACC
Resource information
  A portion of this plasmid was derived from a plasmid made by: synthesis by ThermoFisher
Terms and licenses: Academic/Nonprofit Terms; Industry Terms: Not Available to Industry
Depositor comments: Some plasmids in this collection may have an IS4-like element ISVsa5 family transposase upstream of the CMV promoter.
How to cite: pD649-HAsp-SIGLEC1(Trunc1)-Fc(DAPA)-AviTag-6xHis was a gift from Chris Garcia (Addgene plasmid # 157046 ; http://n2t.net/addgene:157046 ; RRID:Addgene_157046)
