[The description below was written by a language model from this plasmid's Addgene catalogue record and pLannotate feature annotations shown in this document.]
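Description:
pD649-HAsp-SIGLEC1(Trunc1)-Fc(DAPA)-AviTag-6xHis is a mammalian expression plasmid of about 11 kb, built on the pD649 backbone, for producing a secreted, soluble form of part of the extracellular domain of human SIGLEC1 (CD169, sialoadhesin), a macrophage sialic-acid-binding adhesion receptor. It is maintained in E. coli as a high-copy plasmid through a ColE1/pUC-type origin and ampicillin resistance. The feature table also shows an SV40 promoter/EM7 promoter unit driving a puromycin N-acetyltransferase gene with an SV40 polyadenylation signal, which could allow selection in mammalian cells, although the record does not state this as an intended use. Short fragments of f1 ori, ble, KanR, lacZα and the lac operator appear to be backbone remnants.

The expression cassette is driven by the CMV enhancer and immediate-early promoter, followed by a fragment of CMV intron A and an SP6 promoter, which also serves as a sequencing primer site. The plasmid name indicates an HA-type signal peptide; the automated annotation instead detects a partial match to an immunoglobulin heavy-chain signal sequence at this position. In either case, a leader directs the protein into the secretory pathway. The truncated SIGLEC1 ectodomain (about 4.9 kb, cloned between retained NotI and AscI sites) is fused in frame to a human IgG1 Fc carrying the D265A and P329A (DAPA) substitutions, which are generally used to reduce Fc effector binding. An AviTag for site-specific biotinylation and a 6xHis tag for purification follow, and the cassette ends at a bGH polyadenylation signal.

The plasmid belongs to a collection made for a human IgSF cell-surface protein interaction screen. The depositor notes that some members may carry an IS4-like transposase insertion upstream of the CMV promoter; none is annotated in this record.
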