Features (pLannotate 1.2.2; 21 found; start..end, strand, type, name):
     77..380     +  enhancer       CMV enhancer: human cytomegalovirus immediate early enhancer
    381..584     +  promoter       CMV promoter: human cytomegalovirus (CMV) immediate early promoter
    720..763     +  intron         CMV intron (fragment): modified intron A from human cytomegalovirus
    815..833     +  promoter       SP6 promoter: promoter for bacteriophage SP6 RNA polymerase
    837..874     +  CDS            IgH signal sequence (fragment): signal sequence from the mouse immunoglobulin heavy chain variable region
    971..5848    +  CDS            SIGLEC1: SN_HUMAN - Also known as SN. Experimental evidence at protein level: Swiss-Prot protein existence level 1. Acts as an endocytic receptor mediating clathrin dependent endocytosis. Macrophage-restricted adhesion molecule that mediates sialic-acid dependent binding to lymphocytes, including granulocytes, monocytes, natural killer cells, B-cells and CD8 T-cells. Preferentially binds to alpha-2,3-linked sialic acid (By similarity). Binds to SPN/CD43 on T-cells (By similarity). May play a role in hemopoiesis. From Homo sapiens (Human).
   5864..6541    +  CDS            IGHG1 (fragment): IGHG1_HUMAN - Experimental evidence at protein level: Swiss-Prot protein existence level 1. Constant region of immunoglobulin heavy chains. Immunoglobulins, also known as antibodies, are membrane-bound or secreted glycoproteins produced by B lymphocytes. In the recognition phase of humoral immunity, the membrane-bound immunoglobulins serve as receptors which, upon binding of a specific antigen, trigger the clonal expansion and differentiation of B lymphocytes into immunoglobulins- secreting plasma cells. Secreted immunoglobulins mediate the effector phase of humoral immunity, which results in
   6756..6867    +  polyA_signal   bGH poly(A) signal: bovine growth hormone polyadenylation signal
   6868..6976    +  rep_origin     f1 ori (fragment): f1 bacteriophage origin of replication; arrow indicates direction of (+) strand synthesis
   6990..7319    +  promoter       SV40 promoter: SV40 enhancer and early promoter
   7367..7414    +  promoter       EM7 promoter: synthetic bacterial promoter&nbsp
   7433..8032    +  CDS            PuroR (fragment): puromycin N-acetyltransferase; pac from Streptomyces; confers resistance to puromycin
   8042..8167    +  CDS            ble (fragment): BLE_KLEPN - Experimental evidence at protein level: Swiss-Prot protein existence level 1. Binding protein with a strong affinity to the bleomycin family of antibiotics. Binds to CL990; an antimitotic-antibiotic compound. From Klebsiella pneumoniae.
   8162..8283    +  polyA_signal   SV40 poly(A) signal: SV40 polyadenylation signal
   8336..9196    -  CDS            AmpR: β-lactamase; bla; confers resistance to ampicillin, carbenicillin, and related antibiotics
   9199..9295    -  promoter       AmpR promoter (fragment): bla
   9325..9349    -  CDS            KanR (fragment): aminoglycoside phosphotransferase; aph(3')-Ia; confers resistance to kanamycin
   9460..10048   +  rep_origin     ori: high-copy-number ColE1/pMB1/pBR322/pUC origin of replication
  10273..10290   +  terminator     rrnB T2 terminator (fragment): transcription terminator T2 from the E. coli rrnB gene
  10315..10334   -  CDS            lacZα (fragment): LacZα fragment of β-galactosidase; lacZ fragment
  10788..10808   +  protein_bind   lac operator (fragment): The lac repressor binds to the lac operator to inhibit transcription in E. coli. This inhibition can be relieved by adding lactose or isopropyl-β-D-thiogalactopyranoside (IPTG). lac repressor encoded by lacI
>Addgene plasmid #157046 | pD649-HAsp-SIGLEC1(Trunc1)-Fc(DAPA)-AviTag-6xHis | addgene full sequence | sequence record 396952 | Addgene NGS Result
GGCATTGATTATTGACTAGTTATTAATAGTAATCAATTACGGGGTCATTAGTTCATAGCCCATATATGGA
GTTCCGCGTTACATAACTTACGGTAAATGGCCCGCCTGGCTGACCGCCCAACGACCCCCGCCCATTGACG
TCAATAATGACGTATGTTCCCATAGTAACGCCAATAGGGACTTTCCATTGACGTCAATGGGTGGAGTATT
TACGGTAAACTGCCCACTTGGCAGTACATCAAGTGTATCATATGCCAAGTACGCCCCCTATTGACGTCAA
TGACGGTAAATGGCCCGCCTGGCATTATGCCCAGTACATGACCTTATGGGACTTTCCTACTTGGCAGTAC
ATCTACGTATTAGTCATCGCTATTACCATGGTGATGCGGTTTTGGCAGTACATCAATGGGCGTGGATAGC
GGTTTGACTCACGGGGATTTCCAAGTCTCCACCCCATTGACGTCAATGGGAGTTTGTTTTGGCACCAAAA
TCAACGGGACTTTCCAAAATGTCGTAACAACTCCGCCCCATTGACGCAAATGGGCGGTAGGCGTGTACGG
TGGGAGGTCTATATAAGCAGAGCTCGTTTAGTGAACCGTCAGATCGCCTGGAGACGCCATCCACGCTGTT
TTGACCTCCATAGAAGACACCGGGACCGATCCAGCCTCCGCGGCCGGGAACGGTGCATTGGAACGCGGAT
TCCCCGTGCCAAGAGTGACGTAAGTACCGCCTATAGAGTCTATAGGCCCACCCCCTTGGCTTCGTTAGAA
CGCGGCTACAATTAATACATAACCTTATGTATCATACACATACGATTTAGGTGACACTATAGAATAACAT
CCACTTTGCCTTTCTCTCCACAGGTGTCCACTCCCAGGTCCAACTGCACCTCGGTTCTATCGAAAACGCG
CCTGCTAGCGCCACCATGAAGACCATCATTGCCCTGAGCTACATCTTCTGCCTGGTGTTCGCTGCGGCCG
CCTCTTGGGGAGTTAGTTCTCCTCAGGATGTGCAGGGCGTGAAGGGCTCTTGTCTGCTGATCCCCTGCAT
CTTCAGCTTCCCCGCTGACGTGGAAGTGCCTGATGGAATCACCGCCATCTGGTACTACGACTACAGCGGC
CAGAGACAGGTGGTGTCTCACTCTGCCGATCCTAAGCTGGTGGAAGCCAGATTCAGAGGCAGAACCGAGT
TCATGGGCAACCCCGAGCACAGAGTGTGCAACCTGCTGCTGAAAGACCTGCAGCCTGAGGACAGCGGCAG
CTACAACTTCAGATTCGAGATCAGCGAAGTGAACCGTTGGAGCGACGTGAAGGGAACCCTGGTCACAGTG
ACCGAGGAACCCAGAGTGCCTACAATCGCCTCTCCTGTGGAACTGCTGGAAGGCACCGAGGTGGACTTCA
ACTGTAGCACCCCTTACGTGTGCCTGCAAGAGCAAGTTCGGCTGCAGTGGCAGGGACAAGATCCTGCCAG
AAGCGTGACCTTCAACAGCCAGAAGTTTGAGCCAACAGGCGTGGGCCACCTGGAAACCCTGCATATGGCT
ATGTCTTGGCAGGACCACGGCAGAATCCTGAGATGCCAGCTGAGCGTGGCCAATCACAGAGCCCAGAGCG
AGATCCATCTGCAAGTGAAGTATGCCCCTAAAGGCGTGAAGATTCTGCTGAGCCCCAGCGGCAGAAATAT
CCTGCCTGGCGAGCTGGTCACCCTGACCTGTCAAGTGAATAGCAGCTACCCCGCCGTGTCCAGCATCAAG
TGGCTGAAGGATGGCGTGCGGCTGCAGACAAAAACTGGCGTTCTGCATCTGCCTCAGGCCGCTTGGAGTG
ATGCTGGCGTGTACACCTGTCAGGCCGAGAATGGCGTTGGCTCTCTGGTGTCTCCTCCTATCTCTCTGCA
CATCTTCATGGCCGAGGTCCAGGTTTCCCCTGCCGGACCTATCCTGGAAAACCAGACCGTGACACTCGTG
TGCAACACCCCTAATGAGGCCCCTAGCGACCTGCGGTACAGCTGGTATAAGAACCACGTGCTGCTCGAGG
ACGCCCACTCTCACACACTGAGACTGCATCTGGCCACCAGAGCCGATACCGGCTTCTACTTCTGCGAGGT
GCAGAATGTGCACGGCTCTGAGAGATCTGGCCCTGTGTCCGTGGTGGTCAATCACCCTCCACTGACACCT
GTGCTGACCGCCTTTCTGGAAACACAGGCCGGACTCGTGGGCATCCTGCACTGTTCTGTGGTGTCTGAAC
CTCTGGCCACACTGGTGCTGTCTCACGGCGGACATATTCTGGCCAGCACAAGCGGCGATAGCGATCACAG
CCCTAGATTCAGCGGCACCAGCGGACCTAACAGCCTGCGGCTGGAAATCCGCGACCTGGAAGAAACAGAC
TCCGGCGAGTACAAGTGCAGCGCCACCAATTCTCTGGGCAACGCCACCAGCACACTGGACTTTCATGCCA
ATGCCGCCAGACTGCTGATTTCTCCTGCTGCCGAAGTGGTGGAAGGACAGGCTGTGACACTGTCCTGTAG
AAGCGGACTGAGCCCTACACCTGATGCCAGGTTTAGCTGGTATCTGAACGGCGCCCTGCTGCATGAAGGC
CCTGGATCTTCTCTTCTGCTGCCTGCCGCTTCTAGCACCGATGCCGGCTCTTATCACTGTAGAGCCAGAG
ATGGACACAGCGCCTCTGGACCATCTTCTCCAGCTGTCCTGACAGTGCTGTACCCTCCTAGACAGCCCAC
CTTCACCACCAGACTGGATTTGGATGCTGCTGGTGCTGGCGCTGGGAGAAGAGGACTGCTGCTGTGTAGA
GTGGACAGCGATCCTCCTGCTAGACTGCAGCTGCTGCACAAGGATAGAGTGGTGGCCACATCTCTGCCTA
GCGGCGGAGGATGTTCTACCTGTGGCGGCTGTAGCCCCAGAATGAAGGTTACAAAGGCCCCTAACCTGCT
GAGGGTCGAGATCCACAATCCTCTGCTCGAAGAGGAAGGCCTGTACCTCTGCGAAGCCAGCAATGCCCTG
GGCAATGCCAGCACCTCTGCCACCTTTAATGGACAGGCCACCGTGCTGGCTATCGCCCCTAGTCATACAC
TGCAAGAGGGCACAGAGGCCAACCTGACCTGCAATGTGTCAAGAGAAGCCGCCGGATCTCCCGCCAACTT
CAGCTGGTTTAGAAACGGCGTGCTGTGGGCCCAGGGACCTCTTGAAACAGTGACACTGCTGCCCGTGGCC
AGAACAGATGCCGCACTGTATGCCTGTCGGATTCTGACAGAAGCTGGCGCCCAGCTGTCTACACCTGTTC
TGCTGTCTGTGCTGTATCCACCTGACAGACCTAAGCTGTCTGCCCTGCTGGATATGGGACAGGGACACAT
GGCCCTGTTCATCTGCACCGTGGATAGCAGACCACTGGCTCTGCTTGCCCTGTTTCATGGCGAACATCTG
CTGGCCACAAGCCTGGGACCTCAGGTGCCATCTCATGGCAGATTTCAGGCCAAGGCCGAGGCCAATAGCC
TGAAGCTGGAAGTCCGAGAACTCGGCCTGGGCGATTCTGGCAGCTATAGATGCGAGGCCACAAACGTGCT
GGGCAGCAGCAACACCAGCCTGTTCTTTCAAGTCCGCGGAGCCTGGGTGCAAGTGTCTCCATCTCCTGAA
CTCCAAGAGGGCCAAGCCGTCGTGCTGTCTTGTCAAGTGCATACAGGCGTGCCAGAGGGCACCAGCTACA
GATGGTATAGAGATGGCCAGCCTCTGCAAGAGTCCACCAGCGCTACACTGAGATTCGCCGCCATCACACT
TACCCAGGCTGGCGCATATCATTGCCAGGCTCAAGCCCCAGGCTCTGCCACAACAAGTCTGGCTGCTCCT
ATCAGCCTGCACGTGTCATATGCCCCAAGACACGTGACCCTGACCACACTGATGGATACAGGACCTGGCA
GACTGGGCCTGCTCCTGTGCAGAGTTGATTCCGATCCTCCAGCACAGCTGCGACTGCTCCATGGCGATAG
ACTGGTTGCCTCTACTCTGCAAGGCGTTGGCGGACCTGAAGGCAGCTCTCCAAGACTGCATGTCGCCGTG
GCTCCCAACACTCTGAGACTCGAAATTCACGGGGCCATGCTGGAAGATGAAGGGGTGTACATTTGCGAGG
CCTCTAATACCCTGGGACAAGCCTCTGCCAGCGCCGACTTTGATGCACAGGCAGTGAATGTCCAAGTGTG
GCCTGGCGCCACAGTCAGAGAAGGCCAGCTGGTCAATCTGACATGCCTCGTGTGGACAACACACCCCGCA
CAGCTGACCTACACATGGTATCAGGACGGACAGCAGAGACTGGACGCCCATAGCATCCCTCTGCCTAATG
TGACTGTGCGGGACGCCACCTCTTACAGATGCGGAGTTGGACCTCCTGGACGGGCTCCTAGACTGAGCAG
ACCTATCACTCTGGACGTGCTGTACGCCCCTCGGAACCTGAGACTGACATACCTGCTTGAGTCTCATGGC
GGCCAACTGGCCCTGGTGCTCTGTACTGTTGATAGCAGGCCTCCTGCTCAGCTCGCTCTGTCTCATGCTG
GGAGACTGCTGGCCTCTTCTACCGCCGCTTCTGTGCCTAATACTCTGAGGCTGGAACTGAGAGGCCCTCA
GCCTAGAGATGAGGGCTTTTACAGCTGCAGCGCTAGATCTCCACTCGGCCAGGCTAATACCTCTCTCGAG
CTGAGACTGGAAGGCGTCAGAGTGATTCTGGCTCCTGAAGCAGCTGTTCCCGAAGGCGCCCCTATTACCG
TGACATGTGCTGATCCTGCCGCTCACGCCCCTACACTGTATACCTGGTATCACAACGGCCGGTGGCTGCA
AGAAGGACCTGCTGCCTCTCTGAGCTTCCTGGTGGCTACAAGAGCACACGCTGGCGCCTATAGCTGTCAG
GCACAAGATGCCCAGGGAACCAGATCTAGTAGACCAGCCGCTCTGCAGGTTCTGTACGCTCCACAGGATG
CCGTGCTGAGCAGCTTCAGAGACTCCAGAGCCAGATCTATGGCCGTGATCCAGTGTACCGTGGATTCTGA
GCCTCCTGCCGAACTGGCACTGAGCCACGATGGAAAAGTGCTGGCAACATCTAGCGGCGTGCACAGCCTT
GCCTCTGGAACAGGACATGTGCAGGTCGCCAGAAACGCCCTGAGACTTCAGGTGCAAGATGTGCCTGCCG
GCGACGATACCTATGTGTGTACAGCCCAGAATCTGCTGGGCTCCATCAGCACAATCGGCAGACTGCAGGT
TGAGGGCGCCAGAGTTGTTGCCGAACCTGGACTTGATGTGCCAGAAGGCGCCGCTCTGAACCTGTCTTGT
AGACTGCTTGGAGGCCCCGGACCTGTGGGCAATAGCACATTCGCCTGGTTCTGGAACGACAGAAGGCTGC
ACGCTGAGCCTGTGCCTACACTGGCCTTTACACATGTGGCTAGAGCCCAGGCAGGCATGTATCACTGTCT
GGCTGAACTGCCTACAGGCGCTGCTGCTTCTGCCCCTGTTATGCTGAGAGTGCTCTACCCACCAAAGACT
CCCACCATGATGGTGTTCGTTGAGCCTGAAGGCGGGCTGAGAGGCATCCTGGATTGCAGAGTGGACTCCG
AGCCACTGGCAAGCCTGACACTTCATCTGGGAAGCAGACTGGTGGCATCTAGTCAGCCTCAAGGCGCTCC
AGCCGAACCTCACATTCACGTCCTGGCCTCTCCAAACGCACTGAGAGTGGATATTGAGGCCCTGAGGCCT
TCCGACCAGGGCGAGTATATCTGTAGCGCCTCCAATGTGCTGGGAAGCGCCTCTACCAGCACATACTTTG
GCGTCAGGGCACTGCACAGACTGCACCAGTTTCAGCAAGGCGCGCCGGGCGGCGACAAGACCCACACCTG
CCCCCCCTGCCCAGCTCCAGAACTGCTGGGAGGGCCTTCCGTGTTCCTGTTCCCCCCCAAGCCCAAGGAC
ACCCTGATGATCAGCAGGACCCCCGAGGTGACCTGCGTGGTGGTGGCCGTGTCCCACGAGGACCCAGAGG
TGAAGTTCAACTGGTACGTGGACGGCGTGGAGGTGCACAACGCCAAGACCAAGCCCAGAGAGGAGCAGTA
CAACAGCACCTACAGGGTGGTGTCCGTGCTGACCGTGCTGCACCAGGACTGGCTGAACGGCAAAGAATAC
AAGTGCAAAGTCTCCAACAAGGCCCTGGCTGCCCCAATCGAAAAGACAATCAGCAAGGCCAAGGGCCAGC
CACGGGAGCCCCAGGTGTACACCCTGCCCCCCAGCCGGGAGGAGATGACCAAGAACCAGGTGTCCCTGAC
CTGTCTGGTGAAGGGCTTCTACCCCAGCGATATCGCCGTGGAGTGGGAGAGCAACGGCCAGCCCGAGAAC
AACTACAAGACCACCCCCCCAGTGCTGGACAGCGACGGCAGCTTCTTCCTGTACAGCAAGCTGACCGTGG
ACAAGTCCAGGTGGCAGCAGGGCAACGTGTTCAGCTGCAGCGTGATGCACGAGGCCCTGCACAACCACTA
CACCCAGAAGTCCCTGAGCCTGAGCCCCGGCGGCAGCGGTCTTAATGATATTTTCGAGGCTCAGAAGATT
GAGTGGCATGAACACCACCACCATCACCACTAAGGCCGGCCTGTAGTCACTGGCACAACGCGTTACCCGG
TAAGCCAATCGGGTATACACGGTCGTCATACTGCAGACAGGGTTCTTCTACTTTGCAAGATAGTCTTGAG
TAGTAAAATAAATAGATAGAGAAAATCAGCCTCGACTGTGCCTTCTAGTTGCCAGCCATCTGTTGTTTGC
CCCTCCCCCGTGCCTTCCTTGACCCTGGAAGGTGCCACTCCCACTGTCCTTTCCTAATAAAATGAGGAAA
TTGCATCACAACACTCAACCCTATCTCGGTCTATTCTTTTGATTTATAAGGGATTTTGCCGATTTCGGCC
TATTGGTTAAAAAATGAGCTGATTTAACAAAAATTTAACGCGAATTAATTCTGTGGAATGTGTGTCAGTT
AGGGTGTGGAAAGTCCCCAGGCTCCCCAGCAGGCAGAAGTATGCAAAGCATGCATCTCAATTAGTCAGCA
ACCAGGTGTGGAAAGTCCCCAGGCTCCCCAGCAGGCAGAAGTATGCAAAGCATGCATCTCAATTAGTCAG
CAACCATAGTCCCGCCCCTAACTCCGCCCATCCCGCCCCTAACTCCGCCCAGTTCCGCCCATTCTCCGCC
CCATGGCTGACTAATTTTTTTTATTTATGCAGAGGCCGAGGCCGCCTCTGCCTCTGAGCTATTCCAGAAG
TAGTGAGGAGGCTTTTTTGGAGGCCTAGGCTTTTGCAAAAAGCTCCCGGGAGCTTGTATATCCATTTTCG
GATCTGATCAGCACGTGTTGACAATTAATCATCGGCATAGTATATCGGCATAGTATAATACGACAAGGTG
AGGAACTAAACCATGACCGAGTACAAGCCCACGGTGCGCCTCGCCACCCGCGACGACGTCCCCAGGGCCG
TACGCACCCTCGCCGCCGCGTTCGCCGACTACCCCGCCACGCGCCACACCGTCGATCCGGACCGCCACAT
CGAGCGGGTCACCGAGCTGCAAGAACTCTTCCTCACGCGCGTCGGGCTCGACATCGGCAAGGTGTGGGTC
GCGGACGACGGCGCCGCGGTGGCGGTCTGGACCACGCCGGAGAGCGTCGAAGCGGGGGCGGTGTTCGCCG
AGATCGGCCCGCGCATGGCCGAGTTGAGCGGTTCCCGGCTGGCCGCGCAGCAACAGATGGAAGGCCTCCT
GGCGCCGCACCGGCCCAAGGAGCCCGCGTGGTTCCTGGCCACCGTCGGCGTCTCGCCCGACCACCAGGGC
AAGGGTCTGGGCAGCGCCGTCGTGCTCCCCGGAGTGGAGGCGGCCGAGCGCGCCGGGGTGCCCGCCTTCC
TGGAGACATCCGCGCCCCGCAACCTCCCCTTCTACGAGCGGCTCGGCTTCACCGTCACCGCCGACGTCGA
GGTGCCCGAAGGACCGCGCACCTGGTGCATGACCCGCAAGCCCGGTGCCTGACACGTGCTACGAGATTTC
GATTCCACCGCCGCCTTCTATGAAAGGTTGGGCTTCGGAATCGTTTTCCGGGACGCCGGCTGGATGATCC
TCCAGCGCGGGGATCTCATGCTGGAGTTCTTCGCCCACCCCAACTTGTTTATTGCAGCTTATAATGGTTA
CAAATAAAGCAATAGCATCACAAATTTCACAAATAAAGCATTTTTTTCACTGCATTCTAGTTGTGGTTTG
TCCAAACTCATCAATGTATCTTATCATGTCTGTATACCGTCGACCTCTAGCTAGAGCTTGGCGTAATCAT
GGTCATTACCAATGCTTAATCAGTGAGGCACCTATCTCAGCGATCTGTCTATTTCGTTCATCCATAGTTG
CCTGACTCCCCGTCGTGTAGATAACTACGATACGGGAGGGCTTACCATCTGGCCCCAGCGCTGCGATGAT
ACCGCGAGAACCACGCTCACCGGCTCCGGATTTATCAGCAATAAACCAGCCAGCCGGAAGGGCCGAGCGC
AGAAGTGGTCCTGCAACTTTATCCGCCTCCATCCAGTCTATTAATTGTTGCCGGGAAGCTAGAGTAAGTA
GTTCGCCAGTTAATAGTTTGCGCAACGTTGTTGCCATCGCTACAGGCATCGTGGTGTCACGCTCGTCGTT
TGGTATGGCTTCATTCAGCTCCGGTTCCCAACGATCAAGGCGAGTTACATGATCCCCCATGTTGTGCAAA
AAAGCGGTTAGCTCCTTCGGTCCTCCGATCGTTGTCAGAAGTAAGTTGGCCGCAGTGTTATCACTCATGG
TTATGGCAGCACTGCATAATTCTCTTACTGTCATGCCATCCGTAAGATGCTTTTCTGTGACTGGTGAGTA
CTCAACCAAGTCATTCTGAGAATAGTGTATGCGGCGACCGAGTTGCTCTTGCCCGGCGTCAATACGGGAT
AATACCGCGCCACATAGCAGAACTTTAAAAGTGCTCATCATTGGAAAACGTTCTTCGGGGCGAAAACTCT
CAAGGATCTTACCGCTGTTGAGATCCAGTTCGATGTAACCCACTCGTGCACCCAACTGATCTTCAGCATC
TTTTACTTTCACCAGCGTTTCTGGGTGAGCAAAAACAGGAAGGCAAAATGCCGCAAAAAAGGGAATAAGG
GCGACACGGAAATGTTGAATACTCATATTCTTCCTTTTTCAATATTATTGAAGCATTTATCAGGGTTATT
GTCTCATGAGCGGATACATATTTGAATGTATTTAGAAAAATAAACAAATAGGGGTCAGTGTTACAACCAA
TTAACCAATTCTGAACATTATCGCGAGCCCATTTATACCTGAATATGGCTCATAACACCCCTTGCTCATG
ACCAAAATCCCTTAACGTGAGTTACGCGCGCGTCGTTCCACTGAGCGTCAGACCCCGTAGAAAAGATCAA
AGGATCTTCTTGAGATCCTTTTTTTCTGCGCGTAATCTGCTGCTTGCAAACAAAAAAACCACCGCTACCA
GCGGTGGTTTGTTTGCCGGATCAAGAGCTACCAACTCTTTTTCCGAAGGTAACTGGCTTCAGCAGAGCGC
AGATACCAAATACTGTTCTTCTAGTGTAGCCGTAGTTAGCCCACCACTTCAAGAACTCTGTAGCACCGCC
TACATACCTCGCTCTGCTAATCCTGTTACCAGTGGCTGCTGCCAGTGGCGATAAGTCGTGTCTTACCGGG
TTGGACTCAAGACGATAGTTACCGGATAAGGCGCAGCGGTCGGGCTGAACGGGGGGTTCGTGCACACAGC
CCAGCTTGGAGCGAACGACCTACACCGAACTGAGATACCTACAGCGTGAGCTATGAGAAAGCGCCACGCT
TCCCGAAGGGAGAAAGGCGGACAGGTATCCGGTAAGCGGCAGGGTCGGAACAGGAGAGCGCACGAGGGAG
CTTCCAGGGGGAAACGCCTGGTATCTTTATAGTCCTGTCGGGTTTCGCCACCTCTGACTTGAGCGTCGAT
TTTTGTGATGCTCGTCAGGGGGGCGGAGCCTATGGAAAAACGCCAGCAACGCGGCCTTTTTACGGTTCCT
GGCCTTTTGCTGGCCTTTTGCTCACATGTTCTTTCCTGCGTTATCCCCTGATTCTGTGGATAACCGTATT
ACCGCCTTTGAGTGAGCTGATACCGCTCGCCGCAGCCGAACGACCGAGCGCAGCGAGTCAGTGAGCGAGG
AAGCGGAAGGCGAGAGTAGGGAACTGCCAGGCATCAAACTAAGCAGAAGGCCCCTGACGGATGGCCTTTT
TGCGTTTCTACAAACTCTTTCTGTGTTGTAAAACGACGGCCAGTCTTAAGCTCGGGCCCCCTGGGCGGTT
CTGATAACGAGTAATCGTTAATCCGCAAATAACGTAAAAACCCGCTTCGGCGGGTTTTTTTATGGGGGGA
GTTTAGGGAAAGAGCATTTGTCAGAATATTTAAGGGCGCCTGTCACTTTGCTTGATATATGAGAATTATT
TAACCTTATAAATGAGAAAAAAGCAACGCACTTTAAATAAGATACGTTGCTTTTTCGATTGATGAACACC
TATAATTAAACTATTCATCTATTATTTATGATTTTTTGTATATACAATATTTCTAGTTTGTTAAAGAGAA
TTAAGAAAATAAATCTCGAAAATAATAAAGGGAAAATCAGTTTTTGATATCAAAATTATACATGTCAACG
ATAATACAAAATATAATACAAACTATAAGATGTTATCAGTATTTATTATCATTTAGAATAAATTTTGTGT
CGCCCTTAATTGTGAGCGGATAACAATTACGAGCTTCATGCACAGTGGCGTTGACTCAATATTGGCCATT
AGCCATATTATTCATTGGTTATATAGCATAAATCAATATTGGCTATTGGCCATTGCATACGTTGTATCTA
TATCATAATATGTACATTTATATTGGCTCATGTCCAATATGACCGCCATGTT
