>Addgene plasmid #157046 | pD649-HAsp-SIGLEC1(Trunc1)-Fc(DAPA)-AviTag-6xHis | depositor partial sequence | sequence record 303202 | insert (extracellular domain truncation)
TCTTGGGGAGTTAGTTCTCCTCAGGATGTGCAGGGCGTGAAGGGCTCTTGTCTGCTGATCCCCTGCATCT
TCAGCTTCCCCGCTGACGTGGAAGTGCCTGATGGAATCACCGCCATCTGGTACTACGACTACAGCGGCCA
GAGACAGGTGGTGTCTCACTCTGCCGATCCTAAGCTGGTGGAAGCCAGATTCAGAGGCAGAACCGAGTTC
ATGGGCAACCCCGAGCACAGAGTGTGCAACCTGCTGCTGAAAGACCTGCAGCCTGAGGACAGCGGCAGCT
ACAACTTCAGATTCGAGATCAGCGAAGTGAACCGTTGGAGCGACGTGAAGGGAACCCTGGTCACAGTGAC
CGAGGAACCCAGAGTGCCTACAATCGCCTCTCCTGTGGAACTGCTGGAAGGCACCGAGGTGGACTTCAAC
TGTAGCACCCCTTACGTGTGCCTGCAAGAGCAAGTTCGGCTGCAGTGGCAGGGACAAGATCCTGCCAGAA
GCGTGACCTTCAACAGCCAGAAGTTTGAGCCAACAGGCGTGGGCCACCTGGAAACCCTGCATATGGCTAT
GTCTTGGCAGGACCACGGCAGAATCCTGAGATGCCAGCTGAGCGTGGCCAATCACAGAGCCCAGAGCGAG
ATCCATCTGCAAGTGAAGTATGCCCCTAAAGGCGTGAAGATTCTGCTGAGCCCCAGCGGCAGAAATATCC
TGCCTGGCGAGCTGGTCACCCTGACCTGTCAAGTGAATAGCAGCTACCCCGCCGTGTCCAGCATCAAGTG
GCTGAAGGATGGCGTGCGGCTGCAGACAAAAACTGGCGTTCTGCATCTGCCTCAGGCCGCTTGGAGTGAT
GCTGGCGTGTACACCTGTCAGGCCGAGAATGGCGTTGGCTCTCTGGTGTCTCCTCCTATCTCTCTGCACA
TCTTCATGGCCGAGGTCCAGGTTTCCCCTGCCGGACCTATCCTGGAAAACCAGACCGTGACACTCGTGTG
CAACACCCCTAATGAGGCCCCTAGCGACCTGCGGTACAGCTGGTATAAGAACCACGTGCTGCTCGAGGAC
GCCCACTCTCACACACTGAGACTGCATCTGGCCACCAGAGCCGATACCGGCTTCTACTTCTGCGAGGTGC
AGAATGTGCACGGCTCTGAGAGATCTGGCCCTGTGTCCGTGGTGGTCAATCACCCTCCACTGACACCTGT
GCTGACCGCCTTTCTGGAAACACAGGCCGGACTCGTGGGCATCCTGCACTGTTCTGTGGTGTCTGAACCT
CTGGCCACACTGGTGCTGTCTCACGGCGGACATATTCTGGCCAGCACAAGCGGCGATAGCGATCACAGCC
CTAGATTCAGCGGCACCAGCGGACCTAACAGCCTGCGGCTGGAAATCCGCGACCTGGAAGAAACAGACTC
CGGCGAGTACAAGTGCAGCGCCACCAATTCTCTGGGCAACGCCACCAGCACACTGGACTTTCATGCCAAT
GCCGCCAGACTGCTGATTTCTCCTGCTGCCGAAGTGGTGGAAGGACAGGCTGTGACACTGTCCTGTAGAA
GCGGACTGAGCCCTACACCTGATGCCAGGTTTAGCTGGTATCTGAACGGCGCCCTGCTGCATGAAGGCCC
TGGATCTTCTCTTCTGCTGCCTGCCGCTTCTAGCACCGATGCCGGCTCTTATCACTGTAGAGCCAGAGAT
GGACACAGCGCCTCTGGACCATCTTCTCCAGCTGTCCTGACAGTGCTGTACCCTCCTAGACAGCCCACCT
TCACCACCAGACTGGATTTGGATGCTGCTGGTGCTGGCGCTGGGAGAAGAGGACTGCTGCTGTGTAGAGT
GGACAGCGATCCTCCTGCTAGACTGCAGCTGCTGCACAAGGATAGAGTGGTGGCCACATCTCTGCCTAGC
GGCGGAGGATGTTCTACCTGTGGCGGCTGTAGCCCCAGAATGAAGGTTACAAAGGCCCCTAACCTGCTGA
GGGTCGAGATCCACAATCCTCTGCTCGAAGAGGAAGGCCTGTACCTCTGCGAAGCCAGCAATGCCCTGGG
CAATGCCAGCACCTCTGCCACCTTTAATGGACAGGCCACCGTGCTGGCTATCGCCCCTAGTCATACACTG
CAAGAGGGCACAGAGGCCAACCTGACCTGCAATGTGTCAAGAGAAGCCGCCGGATCTCCCGCCAACTTCA
GCTGGTTTAGAAACGGCGTGCTGTGGGCCCAGGGACCTCTTGAAACAGTGACACTGCTGCCCGTGGCCAG
AACAGATGCCGCACTGTATGCCTGTCGGATTCTGACAGAAGCTGGCGCCCAGCTGTCTACACCTGTTCTG
CTGTCTGTGCTGTATCCACCTGACAGACCTAAGCTGTCTGCCCTGCTGGATATGGGACAGGGACACATGG
CCCTGTTCATCTGCACCGTGGATAGCAGACCACTGGCTCTGCTTGCCCTGTTTCATGGCGAACATCTGCT
GGCCACAAGCCTGGGACCTCAGGTGCCATCTCATGGCAGATTTCAGGCCAAGGCCGAGGCCAATAGCCTG
AAGCTGGAAGTCCGAGAACTCGGCCTGGGCGATTCTGGCAGCTATAGATGCGAGGCCACAAACGTGCTGG
GCAGCAGCAACACCAGCCTGTTCTTTCAAGTCCGCGGAGCCTGGGTGCAAGTGTCTCCATCTCCTGAACT
CCAAGAGGGCCAAGCCGTCGTGCTGTCTTGTCAAGTGCATACAGGCGTGCCAGAGGGCACCAGCTACAGA
TGGTATAGAGATGGCCAGCCTCTGCAAGAGTCCACCAGCGCTACACTGAGATTCGCCGCCATCACACTTA
CCCAGGCTGGCGCATATCATTGCCAGGCTCAAGCCCCAGGCTCTGCCACAACAAGTCTGGCTGCTCCTAT
CAGCCTGCACGTGTCATATGCCCCAAGACACGTGACCCTGACCACACTGATGGATACAGGACCTGGCAGA
CTGGGCCTGCTCCTGTGCAGAGTTGATTCCGATCCTCCAGCACAGCTGCGACTGCTCCATGGCGATAGAC
TGGTTGCCTCTACTCTGCAAGGCGTTGGCGGACCTGAAGGCAGCTCTCCAAGACTGCATGTCGCCGTGGC
TCCCAACACTCTGAGACTCGAAATTCACGGGGCCATGCTGGAAGATGAAGGGGTGTACATTTGCGAGGCC
TCTAATACCCTGGGACAAGCCTCTGCCAGCGCCGACTTTGATGCACAGGCAGTGAATGTCCAAGTGTGGC
CTGGCGCCACAGTCAGAGAAGGCCAGCTGGTCAATCTGACATGCCTCGTGTGGACAACACACCCCGCACA
GCTGACCTACACATGGTATCAGGACGGACAGCAGAGACTGGACGCCCATAGCATCCCTCTGCCTAATGTG
ACTGTGCGGGACGCCACCTCTTACAGATGCGGAGTTGGACCTCCTGGACGGGCTCCTAGACTGAGCAGAC
CTATCACTCTGGACGTGCTGTACGCCCCTCGGAACCTGAGACTGACATACCTGCTTGAGTCTCATGGCGG
CCAACTGGCCCTGGTGCTCTGTACTGTTGATAGCAGGCCTCCTGCTCAGCTCGCTCTGTCTCATGCTGGG
AGACTGCTGGCCTCTTCTACCGCCGCTTCTGTGCCTAATACTCTGAGGCTGGAACTGAGAGGCCCTCAGC
CTAGAGATGAGGGCTTTTACAGCTGCAGCGCTAGATCTCCACTCGGCCAGGCTAATACCTCTCTCGAGCT
GAGACTGGAAGGCGTCAGAGTGATTCTGGCTCCTGAAGCAGCTGTTCCCGAAGGCGCCCCTATTACCGTG
ACATGTGCTGATCCTGCCGCTCACGCCCCTACACTGTATACCTGGTATCACAACGGCCGGTGGCTGCAAG
AAGGACCTGCTGCCTCTCTGAGCTTCCTGGTGGCTACAAGAGCACACGCTGGCGCCTATAGCTGTCAGGC
ACAAGATGCCCAGGGAACCAGATCTAGTAGACCAGCCGCTCTGCAGGTTCTGTACGCTCCACAGGATGCC
GTGCTGAGCAGCTTCAGAGACTCCAGAGCCAGATCTATGGCCGTGATCCAGTGTACCGTGGATTCTGAGC
CTCCTGCCGAACTGGCACTGAGCCACGATGGAAAAGTGCTGGCAACATCTAGCGGCGTGCACAGCCTTGC
CTCTGGAACAGGACATGTGCAGGTCGCCAGAAACGCCCTGAGACTTCAGGTGCAAGATGTGCCTGCCGGC
GACGATACCTATGTGTGTACAGCCCAGAATCTGCTGGGCTCCATCAGCACAATCGGCAGACTGCAGGTTG
AGGGCGCCAGAGTTGTTGCCGAACCTGGACTTGATGTGCCAGAAGGCGCCGCTCTGAACCTGTCTTGTAG
ACTGCTTGGAGGCCCCGGACCTGTGGGCAATAGCACATTCGCCTGGTTCTGGAACGACAGAAGGCTGCAC
GCTGAGCCTGTGCCTACACTGGCCTTTACACATGTGGCTAGAGCCCAGGCAGGCATGTATCACTGTCTGG
CTGAACTGCCTACAGGCGCTGCTGCTTCTGCCCCTGTTATGCTGAGAGTGCTCTACCCACCAAAGACTCC
CACCATGATGGTGTTCGTTGAGCCTGAAGGCGGGCTGAGAGGCATCCTGGATTGCAGAGTGGACTCCGAG
CCACTGGCAAGCCTGACACTTCATCTGGGAAGCAGACTGGTGGCATCTAGTCAGCCTCAAGGCGCTCCAG
CCGAACCTCACATTCACGTCCTGGCCTCTCCAAACGCACTGAGAGTGGATATTGAGGCCCTGAGGCCTTC
CGACCAGGGCGAGTATATCTGTAGCGCCTCCAATGTGCTGGGAAGCGCCTCTACCAGCACATACTTTGGC
GTCAGGGCACTGCACAGACTGCACCAGTTTCAGCAA
